>Addgene plasmid #145441 | pGBW-m4046502 | depositor full sequence | sequence record 287618 | Full Sequence
GCGGCCGCCCCACACACCATAGCTTCAAAATGTTTCTACTCCTTTTTTACTCTTCCAGATTTTCTCGGAC
TCCGCGCATCGCCGTACCACTTCAAAACACCCAAGCACAGCATACTAAATTTCCCCTCTTTCTTCCTCTA
GGGTGTCGTTAATTACCCGTACTAAAGGTTTGGAAAAGAAAAAAGAGACCGCCTCGTTTCTTTTTCTTCG
TCGAAAAAGGCAATAAAAATTTTTATCACGTTTCTTTTTCTTGAAAATTTTTTTTTTTGATTTTTTTCTC
TTTCGATGACCTCCCATTGATATTTAAGTTAATAAACGGTCTTCAATTTCTCAAGTTTCAGTTTCATTTT
TCTTGTTCTATTACAACTTTTTTTACTTCTTGCTCATTAGAAAGAAAGCATAGCAATCTAATCTAAGTTT
TAATTACAAAATGGAATCTTTGGTCCCTGGATTTAAC
[348 nt withheld, positions 458-805]
AATGGTAACAAGGGTGCTGGTGGACACTCCTACGGAGCCGATCTGAAGTCTTTTGACTTGGGTGATGAAT
TGGGTACTGATCCATATGAAGACTTCCAAGAAAATTGGAACACCAAACATAGCTCTGGTGTTACGCGTGA
ATTGATGAGAGAACTTAATGGTGGTCTCGTGCCGAGAGGTTCTTGGAGCCATCCGCAGTTTGAAAAATAA
ACAGGCCCCTTTTCCTTTGTCGATATCATGTAATTAGTTATGTCACGCTTACATTCACGCCCTCCTCCCA
CATCCGCTCTAACCGAAAAGGAAGGAGTTAGACAACCTGAAGTCTAGGTCCCTATTTATTTTTTTTAATA
GTTATGTTAGTATTAAGAACGTTATTTATATTTCAAATTTTTCTTTTTTTTCTGTACAAAGCGGCCGCCG
AACCACTAGTGCACTGCAGTACACGGTTTCCTTGAAATTTTTTTGATTCGGTAATCTCCGAACAGAAGGA
AGAACGAAGGAAGGAGCACAGACTTAGATTGGTATATATACGCATATGTAGTGTTGAAGAAACATGAAAT
TGCCCAGTATTCTTAACCCAACTGCACAGAACAAAAACGTGCAGGAAACGAAGATAAATCATGTCGAAAG
CTACATATAAGGAACGTGCTGCTACTCATCCTAGTCCTGTTGCTGCCAAGCTATTTAATATCATGCACGA
AAAGCAAACAAACTTGTGTGCTTCATTGGATGTTCGTACCACCAAGGAATTACTGGAGTTAGTTGAAGCA
TTAGGTCCCAAAATTTGTTTACTAAAAACACATGTGGATATCTTGACTGATTTTTCCATGGAGGGCACAG
TTAAGCCGCTAAAGGCATTATCCGCCAAGTACAATTTTTTACTCTTCGAGGACAGAAAATTTGCTGACAT
TGGTAATACAGTCAAATTGCAGTACTCTGCGGGTGTATACAGAATAGCAGAATGGGCAGACATTACGAAT
GCACACGGTGTGGTGGGCCCAGGTATTGTTAGCGGTTTGAAGCAGGCGGCAGAAGAAGTAACAAAGGAAC
CTAGAGGCCTTTTGATGTTAGCAGAATTGTCATGCAAGGGCTCCCTATCTACTGGAGAATATACTAAGGG
TACTGTTGACATTGCGAAGAGCGACAAAGATTTTGTTATCGGCTTTATTGCTCAAAGAGACATGGGTGGA
AGAGATGAAGGTTACGATTGGTTGATTATGACACCCGGTGTGGGTTTAGATGACAAGGGAGATGCATTGG
GTCAACAGTATAGAACCGTGGATGATGTGGTTTCTACAGGATCTGACATTATTATTGTTGGAAGAGGACT
ATTTGCAAAGGGAAGGGATGCTAAGGTAGAGGGTGAACGTTACAGAAAAGCAGGCTGGGAAGCATATTTG
AGAAGATGCGGCCAGCAAAACTAAAAAACTGTATTATAAGTAAATGCATGTATACTAAACTCACAAATTA
GAGCTTCAATTTAATTATATCAGTTATTACCCGAGTAACGAAGCATCTGTGCTTCATTTTGTAGAACAAA
AATGCAACGCGAGAGCGCTAATTTTTCAAACAAAGAATCTGAGCTGCATTTTTACAGAACAGAAATGCAA
CGCGAAAGCGCTATTTTACCAACGAAGAATCTGTGCTTCATTTTTGTAAAACAAAAATGCAACGCGAGAG
CGCTAATTTTTCAAACAAAGAATCTGAGCTGCATTTTTACAGAACAGAAATGCAACGCGAGAGCGCTATT
TTACCAACAAAGAATCTATACTTCTTTTTTGTTCTACAAAAATGCATCCCGAGAGCGCTATTTTTCTAAC
AAAGCATCTTAGATTACTTTTTTTCTCCTTTGTGCGCTCTATAATGCAGTCTCTTGATAACTTTTTGCAC
TGTAGGTCCGTTAAGGTTAGAAGAAGGCTACTTTGGTGTCTATTTTCTCTTCCATAAAAAAAGCCTGACT
CCACTTCCCGCGTTTACTGATTACTAGCGAAGCTGCGGGTGCATTTTTTCAAGATAAAGGCATCCCCGAT
TATATTCTATACCGATGTGGATTGCGCATACTTTGTGAACAGAAAGTGATAGCGTTGATGATTCTTCATT
GGTCAGAAAATTATGAACGGTTTCTTCTATTTTGTCTCTATATACTACGTATAGGAAATGTTTACATTTT
CGTATTGTTTTCGATTCACTCTATGAATAGTTCTTACTACAATTTTTTTGTCTAAAGAGTAATACTAGAG
ATAAACATAAAAAATGTAGAGGTCGAGTTTAGATGCAAGTTCAAGGAGCGAAAGGTGGATGGGTAGGTTA
TATAGGGATATAGCACAGAGATATATAGCAAAGAGATACTTTTGAGCAATGTTTGTGGAAGCGGTATTCG
CAATATTTTAGTAGCTCGTTACAGTCCGGTGCGTTTTTGGTTTTTTGAAAGTGCGTCATCAGAGCGCTTT
TGGTTTTCAAAAGCGCTCTGAAGTTCCTATACTTTCTAGCTAGAGAATAGGAACTTCCCGAGCGGCCGCG
TGTTACAAGCTTGACTCCAGCGTAACTGGACTGCAATCAACTCACTGGCTCACCTTCACGGGTGGGCCTT
TCTTCGGTAGAAAATCAAAGGATCTTCTTGAGATCCTTTTTTTCTGCGCGTAATCTGCTGCTTGCAAACA
AAAAAACCACCGCTACCAGCGGTGGTTTGTTTGCCGGATCAAGAGCTACCAACTCTTTTTCCGAGGTAAC
TGGCTTCAGCAGAGCGCAGATACCAAATACTGTTCTTCTAGTGTAGCCGTAGTTAGGCCACCACTTCAAG
AACTCTGTAGCACCGCCTACATACCTCGCTCTGCTAATCCTGTTACCAGTGGCTGCTGCCAGTGGCGATA
AGTCGTGTCTTACCGGGTTGGACTCAAGACGATAGTTACCGGATAAGGCGCAGCGGTCGGGCTGAACGGG
GGGTTCGTGCACACAGCCCAGCTTGGAGCGAACGACCTACACCGAACTGAGATACCTACAGCGTGAGCTA
TGAGAAAGCGCCACGCTTCCCGAAGGGAGAAAGGCGGACAGGTATCCGGTAAGCGGCAGGGTCGGAACAG
GAGAGCGCACGAGGGAGCTTCCAGGGGTAAACGCCTGGTATCTTTATAGTCCTGTCGGGTTTCGCCACCT
CTGACTTGAGCATCGATTTTTGTGATGCTCGTCAGGGGGGCGGAGCCTATGGAAAAACGCCAGCAACGCA
GAAAGGCCCACCCGAAGGTGAGCCAGGTGATTACATTTGGGCCCTCATCAGAGGTTTTCACCGTCATCAC
CGAAACGCGCGAGGCAGCTGCGGTAAAGCTCATCAGCGTGGTCGTGAAGCGATTCACAGATGTCTGCCTG
TTCATCCGCGTCCAGCTCGTTGAGTTTCTCCAGAAGCGTTAATGTCTGGCTTCTGATAAAGCGGGCCATG
TTAAGGGCGGTTTTTTCCTGTTTGGTCACTTACCAATGCTTAATCAGTGAGGCACCTATCTCAGCGATCT
GTCTATTTCGTTCATCCATAGTTGCCTGACTCCCCGTCGTGTAGATAACTACGATGCGGGAGGGCTTACC
ATCTGGCCCCAGTGCTGCAATGATACCGCGAGACCCACGCTCACCGGCTCCAGATTTATCAGCAATAAAC
CAGCCAGCCGGGAGGGCCGAGCGCAGAAGTGATCCTGCAACTTTATCCGCCTCCATCCAGTCTATTAATT
GTTGCCGGGAAGCTAGAGTAAGTAGTTCGCCAGTTAATAGTTTGCGCAACGTTGTTGCCATTGCTACAGG
CATCGTGGTGTCACGCTCGTCGTTTGGTATGGCTTCATTCAGCTCCGGTTCCCAACGATCAAGGCGAGTT
ACATGATCCCCCATGTTGTGCAAAAAAGCGGTTAGCTCCTTCGGTCCTCCGATCGTTGCCAGAAGTAAGT
TGGCCGCAGTGTTATCACTCATGGTTATGGCAGCACTGCATAATTCTCTTACTGTCATGCCATCCGTGAG
ATGCTTTTCTGTGACTGGTGAGTACTCAACCAAGTCATTCTGAGAATAGTGTATGCGGCGACCGAGTTGC
TCTTGCCCGGCGTCAATACGGGATAATACCGCGCCACATAGCAGAACTTTAAAAGTGCTCATCATTGGAA
AACGTTCTTCGGGGCGTAAACTCTCAAGGATCTTACCGCTGTTGAGATCCAGTTCGATGTAACCCACTCG
TGCACCCAACTGATCTTCAGCATCTTTTACTTTCACCAGCGTTTCTGGGTGAGCAAAAACAGGAAGGCAA
AATGCCGCAAAAAAGGGAATAAGGGCGACACGGAAATGTTGAATACTCATTTTAGCTTCCTTAGCTCCTG
AAAATCTCGATAACTCAAAAAATACGCCCGGTAGTGATCTTATTTCATTATGGTGAAAGTTGGAACCTCT
TACGTGCCGATCAAGTCAAAAGCCTCCGGTCGGAGGCTTTTGACTTTCTGCTATGGAGGTCAGGTATGAT
TTAAATGGTCAGTTAGA
Features (pLannotate 1.2.2; 13 found; start..end, strand, type, name):
     10..417     +  promoter       TEF1 promoter: S. cerevisiae TEF1; promoter for EF-1α
    431..970     +  CDS            R1A_SARS2 (fragment) (sequence partly withheld): Experimental evidence at protein level: Swiss-Prot protein existence level 1. [Non-structural protein 10]: Plays a pivotal role in viral transcription by stimulating both nsp14 3'-5' exoribonuclease and nsp16 2'-O-methyltransferase activities. Therefore plays an essential role in viral mRNAs cap methylation. From Severe acute respiratory syndrome coronavirus 2 (2019-nCoV) (SARS-CoV-2).
   1041..1213    +  terminator     CYC1 terminator (fragment): S. cerevisiae CYC1; transcription terminator for CYC1
   1249..1425    +  promoter       URA3 promoter (fragment): S. cerevisiae URA3
   1426..2229    +  CDS            URA3: orotidine-5'-phosphate decarboxylase, required for uracil biosynthesis; S. cerevisiae URA3; yeast auxotrophic marker, counterselectable with 5-fluoroorotic acid (5-FOA)
   2312..3294    -  rep_origin     2μ ori: yeast 2μ plasmid origin of replication
   3372..3401    +  terminator     T3Te terminator: phage T3 early transcription terminator
   3423..4010    +  rep_origin     ori: high-copy-number ColE1/pMB1/pBR322/pUC origin of replication
   4022..4049    -  terminator     T7Te terminator: phage T7 early transcription terminator
   4073..4264    -  CDS            rop: Rop protein, which maintains plasmids at low copy number; rop
   4265..5125    -  CDS            AmpR: β-lactamase; bla; confers resistance to ampicillin, carbenicillin, and related antibiotics
   5126..5228    -  promoter       cat promoter: promoter of the E. coli cat gene encoding chloramphenicol acetyltransferase
   5229..5260    -  terminator     tonB terminator: bidirectional E. coli tonB-P14 transcription terminator
