[The description below was written by a language model from this plasmid's Addgene catalogue record and pLannotate feature annotations shown in this document.]
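Description:
pGBW-m4046502 is an E. coli–yeast shuttle plasmid for episomal expression of the SARS-CoV-2 leader protein (nsp1, the N-terminal cleavage product of the ORF1ab polyprotein) in Saccharomyces cerevisiae. In yeast it replicates from the 2μ origin and is selected through the URA3 marker, which complements uracil auxotrophy and can be counterselected with 5-FOA. In bacteria it is propagated through a high-copy ColE1/pUC-type origin with ampicillin selection. The feature table places the β-lactamase gene downstream of a cat promoter and annotates a short rop-like segment next to it, although the catalogue lists the plasmid as high copy. Short phage and bacterial terminators (T3Te, T7Te, tonB) flank the bacterial modules, presumably insulating them from read-through transcription.

The expression cassette consists of the constitutive TEF1 promoter, a synthetic coding sequence of about 540 bp, and the CYC1 terminator. The insert was made by gene synthesis and recoded for S. cerevisiae codon usage. According to the catalogue, the backbone adds a C-terminal thrombin-cleavable StrepII tag, which would allow affinity purification on Strep-Tactin resin and later removal of the tag. This tag is not annotated separately in the feature table. The automated annotation identifies the coding region as a fragment of the SARS-CoV-2 replicase polyprotein 1a, but the accompanying functional text about nsp10 is generic to the polyprotein entry and does not describe this insert, which the catalogue identifies as the leader protein. The record supports its use for producing tagged viral protein in yeast for purification or functional study, and gives no more specific application.
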