Addgene plasmid #145441: pGBW-m4046502
Purpose: Yeast Expression plasmid for SARS-CoV-2 leader protein
Depositing lab: Ginkgo Bioworks & Benjie Chen. Depositing organization: Ginkgo Bioworks.
Backbone
  Vector backbone: AmpR; 2u URA3
  Backbone size w/o insert (bp): 4078
  Vector type: Yeast Expression
  Selectable markers: URA3
Growth in bacteria
  Bacterial resistance: Ampicillin, 100 μg/mL
  Growth temperature: 37°C
  Growth strain: DH5alpha
  Copy number: High Copy
Gene/Insert
  Gene/Insert name: SARS-CoV-2 leader protein
  Species: S. cerevisiae (budding yeast); Severe acute respiratory syndrome coronavirus 2
  Insert size (bp): 536
  Mutation: Saccharomyces cerevisiae recode 1
  Entrez Gene: ORF1ab (a.k.a. GU280_gp01)
  Promoter: pTEF1
  Tag / fusion protein: Cleavable thrombin;StrepII (C terminal on backbone)
  Cloning method: Unknown
Resource information
  A portion of this plasmid was derived from a plasmid made by: GinkgoBioworks
Depositor comments: NCBI Reference Sequence: YP_009725297.1Created by gene synthesis with Not1 site.
How to cite: pGBW-m4046502 was a gift from Ginkgo Bioworks & Benjie Chen (Addgene plasmid # 145441 ; http://n2t.net/addgene:145441 ; RRID:Addgene_145441)
